Addgene plasmid #202837: SVA-lncRNA AK057321 shRNA 1S scramble
Purpose: Lentiviral vector that expresses a scrambled control shRNA for SVA-lncRNA AK057321 shRNA 1S
Depositing lab: Matthew Anderson. Depositing organization: Beth Israel Deaconess Medical Center. Publication: Hominoid SVA-lncRNA AK057321 targets human-specific SVA retrotransposons in SCN8A and CDK5RAP2 to initiate neuronal maturation. Nadler MJS, Chang W, Ozkaynak E, Huo Y, Nong Y, Boillot M, Johnson M, Moreno A, Matthew P Anderson. Commun Biol. 2023 Mar 30;6(1):347. doi: 10.1038/s42003-023-04683-8. PubMed 36997626.
Backbone
  Vector backbone: pLVX
  Backbone manufacturer: Clonetech
  Backbone size w/o insert (bp): 8995
  Total vector size (bp): 9060
  Modifications to backbone: The CMV promoter in pLVX-shRNA2-mcherry was excised with BamHI and AgeI digestion and replaced with the UbC promoter, P2A, the zeomycin resistance gene and T2A in frame with mcherry using NEBuilder HiFi DNA Assembly (NEB). UbC, P2A, and T2A sequences were PCR-amplified from pLV-TetO-hNGN2-eGFP-Puro (Addgene #79823) and the zeocin resistance gene sequence was amplified by PCR from FRT-Em7-Zeo-FRT plasmid (Thermo Fisher).
  Vector type: Mammalian Expression, Lentiviral
Growth in bacteria
  Bacterial resistance: Ampicillin, 100 μg/mL
  Growth temperature: 37°C
  Growth strain: NEB Stable
  Copy number: Unknown
Gene/Insert
  Gene/Insert name: SVA-lncRNA AK057321 shRNA 1S scramble control
  Species: H. sapiens (human)
  Promoter: 6
  Cloning method: Restriction Enzyme; 5′ cloning site BamHI (not destroyed); 3′ cloning site EcoRI (not destroyed)
  Sequencing primers: 5′ whole plasmid sequencing; 3′ whole plasmid sequencing
Terms and licenses: Academic/Nonprofit Terms; Industry Terms: Not Available to Industry
Depositor comments: This vector expresses a scramble control sequence for pLVX-SVA-lncRNA AK057321 shRNA 1S (202836).
How to cite: SVA-lncRNA AK057321 shRNA 1S scramble was a gift from Matthew Anderson (Addgene plasmid # 202837 ; http://n2t.net/addgene:202837 ; RRID:Addgene_202837)
