[The description below was written by a language model from this plasmid's Addgene catalogue record and pLannotate feature annotations shown in this document.]
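Description:
SVA-lncRNA AK057321 shRNA 1S scramble is a 9,060 bp HIV-1-based lentiviral shRNA vector built on a modified pLVX-shRNA2-mCherry backbone. It serves as the scrambled-sequence negative control for the companion construct that knocks down the human SVA-derived lncRNA AK057321. It is propagated in E. coli through a high-copy ColE1/pUC-type origin and selected with ampicillin via the β-lactamase gene. A recombination-deficient strain is listed for growth, which is typical for LTR-containing plasmids.

The viral portion is flanked by two HIV-1 LTR regions, both labelled by the annotation software as truncated 5′ LTRs with adjacent nef-derived fragments. It also contains the Ψ packaging signal with a partial gag sequence, the Rev response element for Rev-dependent nuclear export of the genomic RNA, and the cPPT/CTS element that aids nuclear import during transduction. Two expression units sit between these elements. A human U6 RNA polymerase III promoter drives the short scrambled hairpin, which was cloned between BamHI and EcoRI; the catalogue's promoter field reads only "6", presumably a truncated "U6". The hairpin itself is not annotated in the feature table.

Downstream, the original CMV promoter was replaced by the human UbC promoter. According to the depositor, it drives a cassette of P2A, the zeocin/bleomycin resistance gene (ble) and T2A in frame with mCherry. The 2A peptides are not annotated separately, but they should allow the resistance protein and the red fluorescent reporter to be produced from one transcript. A WPRE follows to enhance expression. Transduced mammalian cells can therefore be selected with zeocin and tracked by mCherry fluorescence, providing a matched control for the knockdown experiments in the associated study of neuronal maturation.
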