Features (pLannotate 1.2.2; 22 found; start..end, strand, type, name):
    696..800     -  promoter       AmpR promoter: bla
    848..982     +  polyA_signal   SV40 poly(A) signal: SV40 polyadenylation signal
   1149..1478    +  CDS            nef (fragment): NEF_HV1BR - Experimental evidence at protein level: Swiss-Prot protein existence level 1. Extracellular Nef protein targets CD4(+) T-lymphocytes for apoptosis by interacting with CXCR4 surface receptors (PubMed:14990729). From Human immunodeficiency virus type 1 group M subtype B (isolate BRU/LAI) (HIV-1).
   1526..1783    +  LTR            5' LTR (truncated): truncated 5' long terminal repeat (LTR) from HIV-1
   1830..1955    +  misc_feature   HIV-1 Ψ: packaging signal of human immunodeficiency virus type 1
   1939..2277    +  CDS            HIV-1 gag (fragment): gag protein from human immunodeficiency virus 1; gag
   2452..2685    +  misc_feature   RRE: The Rev response element (RRE) of HIV-1 allows for Rev-dependent mRNA export from the nucleus to the cytoplasm.
   3062..3162    +  CDS            Rev (fragment): human immunodeficiency virus 1 (HIV-1) Rev protein; rev; enhances nuclear export of unspliced and incompletely spliced viral mRNAs
   3177..3292    +  misc_feature   cPPT/CTS: central polypurine tract and central termination sequence of HIV-1 (lacking the first T)
   3345..3585    +  promoter       U6 promoter: RNA polymerase III promoter for human U6 snRNA
   3686..4897    +  promoter       UbC promoter: human ubiquitin C promoter
   4973..5344    +  CDS            ble: BLE_STRHI - Experimental evidence at protein level: Swiss-Prot protein existence level 1. Binding protein with a strong affinity to the bleomycin family of antibiotics. From Streptoalloteichus hindustanus.
   5435..6145    +  CDS            mCherry: monomeric derivative of DsRed fluorescent protein (Shaner et al., 2004) mammalian codon-optimized
   6178..6766    +  misc_feature   WPRE: woodchuck hepatitis virus posttranscriptional regulatory element
   6783..7301    +  CDS            nef (fragment): NEF_HV1BR - Experimental evidence at protein level: Swiss-Prot protein existence level 1. Extracellular Nef protein targets CD4(+) T-lymphocytes for apoptosis by interacting with CXCR4 surface receptors (PubMed:14990729). From Human immunodeficiency virus type 1 group M subtype B (isolate BRU/LAI) (HIV-1).
   7349..7606    +  LTR            5' LTR (truncated): truncated 5' long terminal repeat (LTR) from HIV-1
   7758..7774    -  protein_bind   lac operator: The lac repressor binds to the lac operator to inhibit transcription in E. coli. This inhibition can be relieved by adding lactose or isopropyl-β-D-thiogalactopyranoside (IPTG). lac repressor encoded by lacI
   7782..7812    -  promoter       lac promoter: promoter for the E. coli lac operon
   7827..7848    -  protein_bind   CAP binding site: CAP binding activates transcription in the presence of cAMP. E. coli catabolite activator protein
   7861..7953    -  CDS            lacI (fragment): lac repressor; lacI; The lac repressor binds to the lac operator to inhibit transcription in E. coli. This inhibition can be relieved by adding lactose or isopropyl-β-D-thiogalactopyranoside (IPTG).
   8136..8724    -  rep_origin     ori: high-copy-number ColE1/pMB1/pBR322/pUC origin of replication
   8895..695     -  CDS            AmpR (across the origin): β-lactamase; bla; confers resistance to ampicillin, carbenicillin, and related antibiotics
>Addgene plasmid #202837 | SVA-lncRNA AK057321 shRNA 1S scramble | addgene full sequence | sequence record 399639 | Addgene NGS Result
TTATCAGCAATAAACCAGCCAGCCGGAAGGGCCGAGCGCAGAAGTGGTCCTGCAACTTTATCCGCCTCCA
TCCAGTCTATTAATTGTTGCCGGGAAGCTAGAGTAAGTAGTTCGCCAGTTAATAGTTTGCGCAACGTTGT
TGCCATTGCTACAGGCATCGTGGTGTCACGCTCGTCGTTTGGTATGGCTTCATTCAGCTCCGGTTCCCAA
CGATCAAGGCGAGTTACATGATCCCCCATGTTGTGCAAAAAAGCGGTTAGCTCCTTCGGTCCTCCGATCG
TTGTCAGAAGTAAGTTGGCCGCAGTGTTATCACTCATGGTTATGGCAGCACTGCATAATTCTCTTACTGT
CATGCCATCCGTAAGATGCTTTTCTGTGACTGGTGAGTACTCAACCAAGTCATTCTGAGAATAGTGTATG
CGGCGACCGAGTTGCTCTTGCCCGGCGTCAATACGGGATAATACCGCGCCACATAGCAGAACTTTAAAAG
TGCTCATCATTGGAAAACGTTCTTCGGGGCGAAAACTCTCAAGGATCTTACCGCTGTTGAGATCCAGTTC
GATGTAACCCACTCGTGCACCCAACTGATCTTCAGCATCTTTTACTTTCACCAGCGTTTCTGGGTGAGCA
AAAACAGGAAGGCAAAATGCCGCAAAAAAGGGAATAAGGGCGACACGGAAATGTTGAATACTCATACTCT
TCCTTTTTCAATATTATTGAAGCATTTATCAGGGTTATTGTCTCATGAGCGGATACATATTTGAATGTAT
TTAGAAAAATAAACAAATAGGGGTTCCGCGCACATTTCCCCGAAAAGTGCCACCTGACGTCGACGGATCG
GGAGATCAACTTGTTTATTGCAGCTTATAATGGTTACAAATAAAGCAATAGCATCACAAATTTCACAAAT
AAAGCATTTTTTTCACTGCATTCTAGTTGTGGTTTGTCCAAACTCATCAATGTATCTTATCATGTCTGGA
TCAACTGGATAACTCAAGCTAACCAAAATCATCCCAAACTTCCCACCCCATACCCTATTACCACTGCCAA
TTACCTGTGGTTTCATTTACTCTAAACCTGTGATTCCTCTGAATTATTTTCATTTTAAAGAAATTGTATT
TGTTAAATATGTACTACAAACTTAGTAGTTGGAAGGGCTAATTCACTCCCAAAGAAGACAAGATATCCTT
GATCTGTGGATCTACCACACACAAGGCTACTTCCCTGATTAGCAGAACTACACACCAGGGCCAGGGGTCA
GATATCCACTGACCTTTGGATGGTGCTACAAGCTAGTACCAGTTGAGCCAGATAAGGTAGAAGAGGCCAA
TAAAGGAGAGAACACCAGCTTGTTACACCCTGTGAGCCTGCATGGGATGGATGACCCGGAGAGAGAAGTG
TTAGAGTGGAGGTTTGACAGCCGCCTAGCATTTCATCACGTGGCCCGAGAGCTGCATCCGGAGTACTTCA
AGAACTGCTGATATCGAGCTTGCTACAAGGGACTTTCCGCTGGGGACTTTCCAGGGAGGCGTGGCCTGGG
CGGGACTGGGGAGTGGCGAGCCCTCAGATCCTGCATATAAGCAGCTGCTTTTTGCCTGTACTGGGTCTCT
CTGGTTAGACCAGATCTGAGCCTGGGAGCTCTCTGGCTAACTAGGGAACCCACTGCTTAAGCCTCAATAA
AGCTTGCCTTGAGTGCTTCAAGTAGTGTGTGCCCGTCTGTTGTGTGACTCTGGTAACTAGAGATCCCTCA
GACCCTTTTAGTCAGTGTGGAAAATCTCTAGCAGTGGCGCCCGAACAGGGACTTGAAAGCGAAAGGGAAA
CCAGAGGAGCTCTCTCGACGCAGGACTCGGCTTGCTGAAGCGCGCACGGCAAGAGGCGAGGGGCGGCGAC
TGGTGAGTACGCCAAAAATTTTGACTAGCGGAGGCTAGAAGGAGAGAGATGGGTGCGAGAGCGTCAGTAT
TAAGCGGGGGAGAATTAGATCGCGATGGGAAAAAATTCGGTTAAGGCCAGGGGGAAAGAAAAAATATAAA
TTAAAACATATAGTATGGGCAAGCAGGGAGCTAGAACGATTCGCAGTTAATCCTGGCCTGTTAGAAACAT
CAGAAGGCTGTAGACAAATACTGGGACAGCTACAACCATCCCTTCAGACAGGATCAGAAGAACTTAGATC
ATTATATAATACAGTAGCAACCCTCTATTGTGTGCATCAAAGGATAGAGATAAAAGACACCAAGGAAGCT
TTAGACAAGATAGAGGAAGAGCAAAACAAAAGTAAGACCACCGCACAGCAAGCGGCCGGCCGCTGATCTT
CAGACCTGGAGGAGGAGATATGAGGGACAATTGGAGAAGTGAATTATATAAATATAAAGTAGTAAAAATT
GAACCATTAGGAGTAGCACCCACCAAGGCAAAGAGAAGAGTGGTGCAGAGAGAAAAAAGAGCAGTGGGAA
TAGGAGCTTTGTTCCTTGGGTTCTTGGGAGCAGCAGGAAGCACTATGGGCGCAGCGTCAATGACGCTGAC
GGTACAGGCCAGACAATTATTGTCTGGTATAGTGCAGCAGCAGAACAATTTGCTGAGGGCTATTGAGGCG
CAACAGCATCTGTTGCAACTCACAGTCTGGGGCATCAAGCAGCTCCAGGCAAGAATCCTGGCTGTGGAAA
GATACCTAAAGGATCAACAGCTCCTGGGGATTTGGGGTTGCTCTGGAAAACTCATTTGCACCACTGCTGT
GCCTTGGAATGCTAGTTGGAGTAATAAATCTCTGGAACAGATTTGGAATCACACGACCTGGATGGAGTGG
GACAGAGAAATTAACAATTACACAAGCTTAATACACTCCTTAATTGAAGAATCGCAAAACCAGCAAGAAA
AGAATGAACAAGAATTATTGGAATTAGATAAATGGGCAAGTTTGTGGAATTGGTTTAACATAACAAATTG
GCTGTGGTATATAAAATTATTCATAATGATAGTAGGAGGCTTGGTAGGTTTAAGAATAGTTTTTGCTGTA
CTTTCTATAGTGAATAGAGTTAGGCAGGGATATTCACCATTATCGTTTCAGACCCACCTCCCAACCCCGA
GGGGACCCGACAGGCCCGAAGGAATAGAAGAAGAAGGTGGAGAGAGAGACAGAGACAGATCCATTCGATT
AGTGAACGGATCTCGACGGTATCGCCTTTAAAAGAAAAGGGGGGATTGGGGGGTACAGTGCAGGGGAAAG
AATAGTAGACATAATAGCAACAGACATACAAACTAAAGAATTACAAAAACAAATTACAAAAATTCAAAAT
TTTCGGGTTTATTACAGGGACAGCAGAGATCCAGTTTATCGATCTGGGCAGGAAGAGGGCCTATTTCCCA
TGATTCCTTCATATTTGCATATACGATACAAGGCTGTTAGAGAGATAATTAGAATTAATTTGACTGTAAA
CACAAAGATATTAGTACAAAATACGTGACGTAGAAAGTAATAATTTCTTGGGTAGTTTGCAGTTTTAAAA
TTATGTTTTAAAATGGACTATCATATGCTTACCGTAACTTGAAAGTATTTCGATTTCTTGGCTTTATATA
TCTTGTGGAAAGGACGAGGATCCGATCAACGATTCTCTAAATTTCAAGAGAATTTAGAGAATCGTTGATC
TTTTTTACGCGTGAATTCGAATTAACCCGTGTCGGCTCCAGATCTGGCCTCCGCGCCGGGTTTTGGCGCC
TCCCGCGGGCGCCCCCCTCCTCACGGCGAGCGCTGCCACGTCAGACGAAGGGCGCAGCGAGCGTCCTGAT
CCTTCCGCCCGGACGCTCAGGACAGCGGCCCGCTGCTCATAAGACTCGGCCTTAGAACCCCAGTATCAGC
AGAAGGACATTTTAGGACGGGACTTGGGTGACTCTAGGGCACTGGTTTTCTTTCCAGAGAGCGGAACAGG
CGAGGAAAAGTAGTCCCTTCTCGGCGATTCTGCGGAGGGATCTCCGTGGGGCGGTGAACGCCGATGATTA
TATAAGGACGCGCCGGGTGTGGCACAGCTAGTTCCGTCGCAGCCGGGATTTGGGTCGCGGTTCTTGTTTG
TGGATCGCTGTGATCGTCACTTGGTGAGTAGCGGGCTGCTGGGCTGGCCGGGGCTTTCGTGGCCGCCGGG
CCGCTCGGTGGGACGGAAGCGTGTGGAGAGACCGCCAAGGGCTGTAGTCTGGGTCCGCGAGCAAGGTTGC
CCTGAACTGGGGGTTGGGGGGAGCGCAGCAAAATGGCGGCTGTTCCCGAGTCTTGAATGGAAGACGCTTG
TGAGGCGGGCTGTGAGGTCGTTGAAACAAGGTGGGGGGCATGGTGGGCGGCAAGAACCCAAGGTCTTGAG
GCCTTCGCTAATGCGGGAAAGCTCTTATTCGGGTGAGATGGGCTGGGGCACCATCTGGGGACCCTGACGT
GAAGTTTGTCACTGACTGGAGAACTCGGTTTGTCGTCTGTTGCGGGGGCGGCAGTTATGGCGGTGCCGTT
GGGCAGTGCACCCGTACCTTTGGGAGCGCGCGCCCTCGTCGTGTCGTGACGTCACCCGTTCTGTTGGCTT
ATAATGCAGGGTGGGGCCACCTGCCGGTAGGTGTGCGGTAGGCTTTTCTCCGTCGCAGGACGCAGGGTTC
GGGCCTAGGGTAGGCTCTCCTGAATCGACAGGCGCCGGACCTCTGGTGAGGGGAGGGATAAGTGAGGCGT
CAGTTTCTTTGGTCGGTTTTATGTACCTATCTTCTTAAGTAGCTGAAGCTCCGGTTTTGAACTATGCGCT
CGGGGTTGGCGAGTGTGTTTTGTGAAGTTTTTTAGGCACCTTTTGAAATGTAATCATTTGGGTCAATATG
TAATTTTCAGTGTTAGACTAGTAAATTGTCCGCTAAATTCTGGCCGTTTTTGGCTTTTTTGTTAGACTCT
GGCGCCACGAATTTCTCGCTACTCAAGCAGGCCGGTGATGTCGAGGAAAACCCTGGTCCTATGGTGTCTA
GAATGGCCAAGTTGACCAGTGCCGTTCCGGTGCTCACCGCGCGCGACGTCGCCGGAGCGGTCGAGTTCTG
GACCGACCGGCTCGGGTTCTCCCGGGACTTCGTGGAGGACGACTTCGCCGGTGTGGTCCGGGACGACGTG
ACCCTGTTCATCAGCGCGGTCCAGGACCAGGTGGTGCCGGACAACACCCTGGCCTGGGTGTGGGTGCGCG
GCCTGGACGAGCTGTACGCCGAGTGGTCGGAGGTCGTGTCCACGAACTTCCGGGACGCCTCCGGGCCGGC
CATGACCGAGATCGGCGAGCAGCCGTGGGGGCGGGAGTTCGCCCTGCGCGACCCGGCCGGCAACTGCGTG
CACTTCGTGGCCGAGGAGCAGGACGGTTCAGGGGAGGGAAGAGGTTCCCTGCTCACATGCGGAGACGTAG
AAGAGAATCCCGGACCCATGACCTCTAGAGAACCGGTCGCCACCATGGTGAGCAAGGGCGAGGAGGATAA
CATGGCCATCATCAAGGAGTTCATGCGCTTCAAGGTGCACATGGAGGGCTCCGTGAACGGCCACGAGTTC
GAGATCGAGGGCGAGGGCGAGGGCCGCCCCTACGAGGGCACCCAGACCGCCAAGCTGAAGGTGACCAAGG
GTGGCCCCCTGCCCTTCGCCTGGGACATCCTGTCCCCTCAGTTCATGTACGGCTCCAAGGCCTACGTGAA
GCACCCCGCCGACATCCCCGACTACTTGAAGCTGTCCTTCCCCGAGGGCTTCAAGTGGGAGCGCGTGATG
AACTTCGAGGACGGCGGCGTGGTGACCGTGACCCAGGACTCCTCCCTGCAGGACGGCGAGTTCATCTACA
AGGTGAAGCTGCGCGGCACCAACTTCCCCTCCGACGGCCCCGTAATGCAGAAGAAGACCATGGGCTGGGA
GGCCTCCTCCGAGCGGATGTACCCCGAGGACGGCGCCCTGAAGGGCGAGATCAAGCAGAGGCTGAAGCTG
AAGGACGGCGGCCACTACGACGCTGAGGTCAAGACCACCTACAAGGCCAAGAAGCCCGTGCAGCTGCCCG
GCGCCTACAACGTCAACATCAAGTTGGACATCACCTCCCACAACGAGGACTACACCATCGTGGAACAGTA
CGAACGCGCCGAGGGCCGCCACTCCACCGGCGGCATGGACGAGCTGTACAAGTAGCTCGAGTCTAGAGGG
CCCGACGCGTCTGGAACAATCAACCTCTGGATTACAAAATTTGTGAAAGATTGACTGGTATTCTTAACTA
TGTTGCTCCTTTTACGCTATGTGGATACGCTGCTTTAATGCCTTTGTATCATGCTATTGCTTCCCGTATG
GCTTTCATTTTCTCCTCCTTGTATAAATCCTGGTTGCTGTCTCTTTATGAGGAGTTGTGGCCCGTTGTCA
GGCAACGTGGCGTGGTGTGCACTGTGTTTGCTGACGCAACCCCCACTGGTTGGGGCATTGCCACCACCTG
TCAGCTCCTTTCCGGGACTTTCGCTTTCCCCCTCCCTATTGCCACGGCGGAACTCATCGCCGCCTGCCTT
GCCCGCTGCTGGACAGGGGCTCGGCTGTTGGGCACTGACAATTCCGTGGTGTTGTCGGGGAAGCTGACGT
CCTTTCCATGGCTGCTCGCCTGTGTTGCCACCTGGATTCTGCGCGGGACGTCCTTCTGCTACGTCCCTTC
GGCCCTCAATCCAGCGGACCTTCCTTCCCGCGGCCTGCTGCCGGCTCTGCGGCCTCTTCCGCGTCTTCGC
CTTCGCCCTCAGACGAGTCGGATCTCCCTTTGGGCCGCCTCCCCGCCTGGAATTAATTCTGCAGTCGAGA
CCTAGAAAAACATGGAGCAATCACAAGTAGCAATACAGCAGCTACCAATGCTGATTGTGCCTGGCTAGAA
GCACAAGAGGAGGAGGAGGTGGGTTTTCCAGTCACACCTCAGGTACCTTTAAGACCAATGACTTACAAGG
CAGCTGTAGATCTTAGCCACTTTTTAAAAGAAAAGAGGGGACTGGAAGGGCTAATTCACTCCCAACGAAG
ACAAGATATCCTTGATCTGTGGATCTACCACACACAAGGCTACTTCCCTGATTAGCAGAACTACACACCA
GGGCCAGGGGTCAGATATCCACTGACCTTTGGATGGTGCTACAAGCTAGTACCAGTTGAGCCAGATAAGG
TAGAAGAGGCCAATAAAGGAGAGAACACCAGCTTGTTACACCCTGTGAGCCTGCATGGGATGGATGACCC
GGAGAGAGAAGTGTTAGAGTGGAGGTTTGACAGCCGCCTAGCATTTCATCACGTGGCCCGAGAGCTGCAT
CCGGAGTACTTCAAGAACTGCTGATATCGAGCTTGCTACAAGGGACTTTCCGCTGGGGACTTTCCAGGGA
GGCGTGGCCTGGGCGGGACTGGGGAGTGGCGAGCCCTCAGATCCTGCATATAAGCAGCTGCTTTTTGCCT
GTACTGGGTCTCTCTGGTTAGACCAGATCTGAGCCTGGGAGCTCTCTGGCTAACTAGGGAACCCACTGCT
TAAGCCTCAATAAAGCTTGCCTTGAGTGCTTCAAGTAGTGTGTGCCCGTCTGTTGTGTGACTCTGGTAAC
TAGAGATCCCTCAGACCCTTTTAGTCAGTGTGGAAAATCTCTAGCAGTAGTAGTTCATGTCATCTTATTA
TTCAGTATTTATAACTTGCAAAGAAATGAATATCAGAGAGTGAGAGGCCTTGACATTGCTAGCGTTTACC
GTCGACCTCTAGCTAGAGCTTGGCGTAATCATGGTCATAGCTGTTTCCTGTGTGAAATTGTTATCCGCTC
ACAATTCCACACAACATACGAGCCGGAAGCATAAAGTGTAAAGCCTGGGGTGCCTAATGAGTGAGCTAAC
TCACATTAATTGCGTTGCGCTCACTGCCCGCTTTCCAGTCGGGAAACCTGTCGTGCCAGCTGCATTAATG
AATCGGCCAACGCGCGGGGAGAGGCGGTTTGCGTATTGGGCGCTCTTCCGCTTCCTCGCTCACTGACTCG
CTGCGCTCGGTCGTTCGGCTGCGGCGAGCGGTATCAGCTCACTCAAAGGCGGTAATACGGTTATCCACAG
AATCAGGGGATAACGCAGGAAAGAACATGTGAGCAAAAGGCCAGCAAAAGGCCAGGAACCGTAAAAAGGC
CGCGTTGCTGGCGTTTTTCCATAGGCTCCGCCCCCCTGACGAGCATCACAAAAATCGACGCTCAAGTCAG
AGGTGGCGAAACCCGACAGGACTATAAAGATACCAGGCGTTTCCCCCTGGAAGCTCCCTCGTGCGCTCTC
CTGTTCCGACCCTGCCGCTTACCGGATACCTGTCCGCCTTTCTCCCTTCGGGAAGCGTGGCGCTTTCTCA
TAGCTCACGCTGTAGGTATCTCAGTTCGGTGTAGGTCGTTCGCTCCAAGCTGGGCTGTGTGCACGAACCC
CCCGTTCAGCCCGACCGCTGCGCCTTATCCGGTAACTATCGTCTTGAGTCCAACCCGGTAAGACACGACT
TATCGCCACTGGCAGCAGCCACTGGTAACAGGATTAGCAGAGCGAGGTATGTAGGCGGTGCTACAGAGTT
CTTGAAGTGGTGGCCTAACTACGGCTACACTAGAAGAACAGTATTTGGTATCTGCGCTCTGCTGAAGCCA
GTTACCTTCGGAAAAAGAGTTGGTAGCTCTTGATCCGGCAAACAAACCACCGCTGGTAGCGGTGGTTTTT
TTGTTTGCAAGCAGCAGATTACGCGCAGAAAAAAAGGATCTCAAGAAGATCCTTTGATCTTTTCTACGGG
GTCTGACGCTCAGTGGAACGAAAACTCACGTTAAGGGATTTTGGTCATGAGATTATCAAAAAGGATCTTC
ACCTAGATCCTTTTAAATTAAAAATGAAGTTTTAAATCAATCTAAAGTATATATGAGTAAACTTGGTCTG
ACAGTTACCAATGCTTAATCAGTGAGGCACCTATCTCAGCGATCTGTCTATTTCGTTCATCCATAGTTGC
CTGACTCCCCGTCGTGTAGATAACTACGATACGGGAGGGCTTACCATCTGGCCCCAGTGCTGCAATGATA
CCGCGAGACCCACGCTCACCGGCTCCAGAT
